>Addgene plasmid #204836 | pRK5 BMPS HK318/9EE-6xHis | addgene full sequence | sequence record 454650 | Addgene NGS Result
GGCCCAACTTGTTTATTGCAGCTTATAATGGTTACAAATAAAGCAATAGCATCACAAATTTCACAAATAA
AGCATTTTTTTCACTGCATTCTAGTTGTGGTTTGTCCAAACTCATCAATGTATCTTATCATGTCTGGATC
GGGAATTAATTCGGCGCAGCACCATGGCCTGAAATAACCTCTGAAAGAGGAACTTGGTTAGGTACCTTCT
GAGGCGGAAAGAACCAGCTGTGGAATGTGTGTCAGTTAGGGTGTGGAAAGTCCCCAGGCTCCCCAGCAGG
CAGAAGTATGCAAAGCATGCATCTCAATTAGTCAGCAACCAGGTGTGGAAAGTCCCCAGGCTCCCCAGCA
GGCAGAAGTATGCAAAGCATGCATCTCAATTAGTCAGCAACCATAGTCCCGCCCCTAACTCCGCCCATCC
CGCCCCTAACTCCGCCCAGTTCCGCCCATTCTCCGCCCCATGGCTGACTAATTTTTTTTATTTATGCAGA
GGCCGAGGCCGCCTCGGCCTCTGAGCTATTCCAGAAGTAGTGAGGAGGCTTTTTTGGAGGCCTAGGCTTT
TGCAAAAAGCTGTTAACAGCTTGGCACTGGCCGTCGTTTTACAACGTCGTGACTGGGAAAACCCTGGCGT
TACCCAACTTAATCGCCTTGCAGCACATCCCCCTTTCGCCAGCTGGCGTAATAGCGAAGAGGCCCGCACC
GATCGCCCTTCCCAACAGTTGCGCAGCCTGAATGGCGAATGGCGCCTGATGCGGTATTTTCTCCTTACGC
ATCTGTGCGGTATTTCACACCGCATA
[142 nt withheld, positions 797-938]
C
[141 nt withheld, positions 940-1080]
CCTTTGACGTTGGAGTCCACGTTCTTT
[37 nt withheld, positions 1108-1144]
ACCCTATCTCGGGCTATTCTTTTGATTTATAAGGGATTTTGCCGATTTCGGCCTATTGGTTAAAAAATGA
GCTGATTTAACAAAAATTTAACGCGAATTTTAACAAAATATTAACGTTTACAATTTTATGGTGCACTCTC
AGTACAATCTGCTCTGATGCCGCATAGTTAAGCCAGCCCCGACACCCGCCAACACCCGCTGACGCGCCCT
GACGGGCTTGTCTGCTCCCGGCATCCGCTTACAGACAAGCTGTGACCGTCTCCGGGAGCTGCATGTGTCA
GAGGTTTTCACCGTCATCACCGAAACGCGCGAGACGAAAGGGCCTCGTGATACGCCTATTTTTATAGGTT
AATGTCATGATAATAATGGTTTCTTAGACGTCAGGTGGCACTTTTCGGGGAAATGTGCGCGGAACCCCTA
TTTGTTTATTTTTCTAAATACATTCAAATATGTATCCGCTCATGAGACAATAACCCTGATAAATGCTTCA
ATAATATTGAAAAAGGAAGAGTATGAGTATTCAACATTTCCGTGTCGCCCTTATTCCCTTTTTTGCGGCA
TTTTGCCTTCCTGTTTTTGCTCACCCAGAAACGCTGGTGAAAGTAAAAGATGCTGAAGATCAGTTGGGTG
CACGAGTGGGTTACATCGAACTGGATCTCAACAGCGGTAAGATCCTTGAGAGTTTTCGCCCCGAAGAACG
TTTTCCAATGATGAGCACTTTTAAAGTTCTGCTATGTGGCGCGGTATTATCCCGTATTGACGCCGGGCAA
GAGCAACTCGGTCGCCGCATACACTATTCTCAGAATGACTTGGTTGAGTACTCACCAGTCACAGAAAAGC
ATCTTACGGATGGCATGACAGTAAGAGAATTATGCAGTGCTGCCATAACCATGAGTGATAACACTGCGGC
CAACTTACTTCTGACAACGATCGGAGGACCGAAGGAGCTAACCGCTTTTTTGCACAACATGGGGGATCAT
GTAACTCGCCTTGATCGTTGGGAACCGGAGCTGAATGAAGCCATACCAAACGACGAGCGTGACACCACGA
TGCCTGTAGCAATGGCAACAACGTTGCGCAAACTATTAACTGGCGAACTACTTACTCTAGCTTCCCGGCA
ACAATTAATAGACTGGATGGAGGCGGATAAAGTTGCAGGACCACTTCTGCGCTCGGCCCTTCCGGCTGGC
TGGTTTATTGCTGATAAATCTGGAGCCGGTGAGCGTGGGTCTCGCGGTATCATTGCAGCACTGGGGCCAG
ATGGTAAGCCCTCCCGTATCGTAGTTATCTACACGACGGGGAGTCAGGCAACTATGGATGAACGAAATAG
ACAGATCGCTGAGATAGGTGCCTCACTGATTAAGCATTGGTAACTGTCAGACCAAGTTTACTCATATATA
CTTTAGATTGATTTAAAACTTCATTTTTAATTTAAAAGGATCTAGGTGAAGATCCTTTTTGATAATCTCA
TGACCAAAATCCCTTAACGTGAGTTTTCGTTCCACTGAGCGTCAGACCCCGTAGAAAAGATCAAAGGATC
TTCTTGAGATCCTTTTTTTCTGCGCGTAATCTGCTGCTTGCAAACAAAAAAACCACCGCTACCAGCGGTG
GTTTGTTTGCCGGATCAAGAGCTACCAACTCTTTTTCCGAAGGTAACTGGCTTCAGCAGAGCGCAGATAC
CAAATACTGTTCTTCTAGTGTAGCCGTAGTTAGGCCACCACTTCAAGAACTCTGTAGCACCGCCTACATA
CCTCGCTCTGCTAATCCTGTTACCAGTGGCTGCTGCCAGTGGCGATAAGTCGTGTCTTACCGGGTTGGAC
TCAAGACGATAGTTACCGGATAAGGCGCAGCGGTCGGGCTGAACGGGGGGTTCGTGCACACAGCCCAGCT
TGGAGCGAACGACCTACACCGAACTGAGATACCTACAGCGTGAGCTATGAGAAAGCGCCACGCTTCCCGA
AGGGAGAAAGGCGGACAGGTATCCGGTAAGCGGCAGGGTCGGAACAGGAGAGCGCACGAGGGAGCTTCCA
GGGGGAAACGCCTGGTATCTTTATAGTCCTGTCGGGTTTCGCCACCTCTGACTTGAGCGTCGATTTTTGT
GATGCTCGTCAGGGGGGCGGAGCCTATGGAAAAACGCCAGCAACGCGGCCTTTTTACGGTTCCTGGCCTT
TTGCTGGCCTTTTGCTCACATGTTCTTTCCTGCGTTATCCCCTGATTCTGTGGATAACCGTATTACCGCC
TTTGAGTGAGCTGATACCGCTCGCCGCAGCCGAACGACCGAGCGCAGCGAGTCAGTGAGCGAGGAAGCGG
AAGAGCGCCCAATACGCAAACCGCCTCTCCCCGCGCGTTGGCCGATTCATTAATGCAGCTGGCACGACAG
GTTTCCCGACTGGAAAGCGGGCAGTGAGCGCAACGCAATTAATGTGAGTTAGCTCACTCATTAGGCACCC
CAGGCTTTACACTTTATGCTTCCGGCTCGTATGTTGTGTGGAATTGTGAGCGGATAACAATTTCACACAG
GAAACAGCTATGACATGATTACGAATTAATTCGAGCTCGCCCGACATTGATTATTGACTAGTTATTAATA
GTAATCAATTACGGGGTCATTAGTTCATAGCCCATATATGGAGTTCCGCGTTACATAACTTACGGTAAAT
GGCCCGCCTGGCTGACCGCCCAACGACCCCCGCCCATTGACGTCAATAATGACGTATGTTCCCATAGTAA
CGCCAATAGGGACTTTCCATTGACGTCAATGGGTGGAGTATTTACGGTAAACTGCCCACTTGGCAGTACA
TCAAGTGTATCATATGCCAAGTACGCCCCCTATTGACGTCAATGACGGTAAATGGCCCGCCTGGCATTAT
GCCCAGTACATGACCTTATGGGACTTTCCTACTTGGCAGTACATCTACGTATTAGTCATCGCTATTACCA
TGGTGATGCGGTTTTGGCAGTACATCAATGGGCGTGGATAGCGGTTTGACTCACGGGGATTTCCAAGTCT
CCACCCCATTGACGTCAATGGGAGTTTGTTTTGGCACCAAAATCAACGGGACTTTCCAAAATGTCGTAAC
AACTCCGCCCCATTGACGCAAATGGGCGGTAGGCGTGTACGGTGGGAGGTCTATATAAGCAGAGCTCGTT
TAGTGAACCGTCAGATCGCCTGGAGACGCCATCCACGCTGTTTTGACCTCCATAGAAGACACCGGGACCG
ATCCAGCCTCCGCGGCCGGGAACGGTGCATTGGAACGCGGATTCCCCGTGCCAAGAGTGACGTAAGTACC
GCCTATAGAGTCTATAGGCCCACCCCCTTGGCTTCGTTAGAACGCGGCTACAATTAATACATAACCTTAT
GTATCATACACATACGATTTAGGTGACACTATAGAATAACATCCACTTTGCCTTTCTCTCCACAGGTGTC
CACTCCCAGGTCCAACTGCACCTCGGTTCTATCTATTGAATTCACCATGGCCCAGGAGGTCGACACAGCA
CAGGGAGCAGAGATGAGACGGGGCGCCGGGGCCGCCAGAGGACGGGCCTCCTGGTGTTGGGCACTCGCCC
TCCTGTGGCTGGCTGTCGTGCCTGGGTGGAGCAGAGTTTCAGGCATCCCATCTCGCCGACACTGGCCAGT
TCCTTATAAGAGATTTGACTTCAGACCAAAGCCCGACCCGTATTGCCAGGCCAAGTACACATTTTGCCCT
ACTGGGTCACCCATACCCGTCATGGAGGGAGACGATGACATCGAAGTGTTTAGATTGCAAGCCCCCGTGT
GGGAGTTCAAGTACGGTGACCTGCTTGGCCATCTGAAAATCATGCATGACGCAATAGGTTTCCGGTCTAC
CCTCACAGGAAAGAATTACACCATGGAGTGGTATGAACTCTTCCAGCTGGGCAATTGCACATTCCCACAT
CTGAGACCTGAGATGGATGCACCATTCTGGTGTAACCAGGGCGCTGCCTGCTTCTTCGAAGGGATCGACG
ACGTGCATTGGAAAGAGAATGGCACCCTGGTACAGGTCGCGACAATTAGCGGCAATATGTTTAACCAGAT
GGCCAAATGGGTGAAGCAGGACAACGAGACAGGCATATACTACGAAACATGGAACGTGAAGGCATCACCT
GAGAAGGGCGCTGAAACTTGGTTCGACAGTTATGATTGCAGCAAATTTGTCCTGAGAACTTTTAATAAGC
TGGCAGAGTTCGGAGCCGAATTCAAAAATATTGAAACCAATTACACCAGGATCTTTCTTTATTCCGGCGA
GCCCACTTACCTGGGCAACGAAACCTCAGTGTTCGGTCCTACCGGGAATAAGACGCTCGGTTTGGCCATC
AAACGCTTCTACTACCCTTTCAAGCCACATTTGCCCACCAAGGAGTTCCTCCTGAGTCTCCTGCAGATTT
TTGATGCTGTGATCGTCGAAGAACAGTTTTACTTGTTTTACAATTTCGAATATTGGTTCCTCCCCATGAA
ATTCCCTTTCATCAAGATCACATACGAGGAGATCCCCCTCCCCATTAGGAACAAGACTCTGTCAGGCCTC
GGGGGCGGCGGAAGCCACCATCACCACCATCACTAAGCGGCCGCTAAGTAAGTAAGGATCCCCAGCTTGG
CCGCCAT
Features (pLannotate 1.2.2; 20 found; start..end, strand, type, name):
      6..140     +  polyA_signal   SV40 poly(A) signal: SV40 polyadenylation signal
    209..566     +  promoter       SV40 promoter: SV40 enhancer and early promoter
    585..739     +  CDS            lacZα (fragment): LacZα fragment of β-galactosidase; lacZ fragment
    745..796     -  misc_feature   bom (fragment): basis of mobility region from pBR322
    815..1195    +  rep_origin     M13 ori (sequence partly withheld): M13 bacteriophage origin of replication; arrow indicates direction of (+) strand synthesis
   1271..1320    -  misc_feature   bom (fragment): basis of mobility region from pBR322
   1422..1457    -  CDS            rop (fragment): Rop protein, which maintains plasmids at low copy number; rop
   1552..1656    +  promoter       AmpR promoter: bla
   1657..2517    +  CDS            AmpR: β-lactamase; bla; confers resistance to ampicillin, carbenicillin, and related antibiotics
   2688..3276    +  rep_origin     ori: high-copy-number ColE1/pMB1/pBR322/pUC origin of replication
   3459..3551    +  CDS            lacI (fragment): lac repressor; lacI; The lac repressor binds to the lac operator to inhibit transcription in E. coli. This inhibition can be relieved by adding lactose or isopropyl-β-D-thiogalactopyranoside (IPTG).
   3564..3585    +  protein_bind   CAP binding site: CAP binding activates transcription in the presence of cAMP. E. coli catabolite activator protein
   3600..3630    +  promoter       lac promoter: promoter for the E. coli lac operon
   3638..3654    +  protein_bind   lac operator: The lac repressor binds to the lac operator to inhibit transcription in E. coli. This inhibition can be relieved by adding lactose or isopropyl-β-D-thiogalactopyranoside (IPTG). lac repressor encoded by lacI
   3707..4086    +  enhancer       CMV enhancer: human cytomegalovirus immediate early enhancer
   4087..4290    +  promoter       CMV promoter: human cytomegalovirus (CMV) immediate early promoter
   4426..4469    +  intron         CMV intron (fragment): modified intron A from human cytomegalovirus
   4521..4539    +  promoter       SP6 promoter: promoter for bacteriophage SP6 RNA polymerase
   4543..4580    +  CDS            IgH signal sequence (fragment): signal sequence from the mouse immunoglobulin heavy chain variable region
   4621..5694    +  CDS            CLN5: CLN5_HUMAN - Experimental evidence at protein level: Swiss-Prot protein existence level 1. Plays a role in influencing the retrograde trafficking of lysosomal sorting receptors SORT1 and IGF2R from the endosomes to the trans-Golgi network by controlling the recruitment of retromer complex to the endosomal membrane. Regulates the localization and activation of RAB7A which is required to recruit the retromer complex to the endosomal membrane (PubMed:22431521). From Homo sapiens (Human).
