[The description below was written by a language model from this plasmid's Addgene catalogue record and pLannotate feature annotations shown in this document.]
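Description:
pRK5 BMPS HK318/9EE-6xHis is a mammalian expression plasmid built on the pRK5 backbone that encodes human CLN5, the lysosomal protein also referred to as bis(monoacylglycero)phosphate synthase (BMPS). It is maintained in E. coli as a high-copy plasmid through a ColE1/pUC-type origin and selected with ampicillin via the β-lactamase gene. The backbone also carries an M13 phage origin, remnants of lac regulatory and lacZα sequences, and short bom and rop fragments. No mammalian selection marker is annotated, which fits a transient expression design. An SV40 enhancer/early promoter region is present in the backbone, though nothing is annotated as being driven by it.

The CLN5 coding sequence sits between retained EcoRI and NotI sites downstream of the human CMV immediate-early enhancer and promoter, followed by a fragment of CMV intron A and an SP6 promoter that could support in vitro transcription. Transcripts are terminated at an SV40 polyadenylation signal. The feature table also detects a partial mouse immunoglobulin heavy-chain signal sequence just upstream of the CLN5 open reading frame, which suggests a heterologous secretory leader, although the catalogue entry does not mention it. The insert carries the HK318/9EE substitution (histidine and lysine at positions 318 and 319 changed to glutamates) and a C-terminal 6xHis tag for affinity purification and detection; the tag is not separately annotated.

The stated purpose describes expression of recombinant wild-type BMPS, whereas the name and mutation field indicate a mutant, so the purpose text appears to be generic. The construct is most plausibly used to produce and purify this CLN5 variant from mammalian cells for comparison with the wild-type enzyme. The sequenced record is 5,771 nt, slightly shorter than the approximate 6,000 bp listed.
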