Addgene plasmid #204836: pRK5 BMPS HK318/9EE-6xHis
Purpose: Mammalian expression of recombinant BMPS WT
Depositing lab: Monther Abu-Remaileh. Depositing organization: Stanford University. Publication: The Batten disease gene product CLN5 is the lysosomal bis(monoacylglycero)phosphate synthase. Medoh UN, Hims A, Chen JY, Ghoochani A, Nyame K, Dong W, Abu-Remaileh M. Science. 2023 Sep 15;381(6663):1182-1189. doi: 10.1126/science.adg9288. PubMed 37708259.
Backbone
  Vector backbone: pRK5
  Backbone size w/o insert (bp): 4800
  Total vector size (bp): 6000
  Vector type: Mammalian Expression
Growth in bacteria
  Bacterial resistance: Ampicillin, 100 μg/mL
  Growth temperature: 37°C
  Growth strain: DH5alpha
  Copy number: High Copy
Gene/Insert
  Gene/Insert name: CLN5 (alt name: BMPS)
  Species: H. sapiens (human)
  Insert size (bp): 1200
  Mutation: HK318/9EE
  Entrez Gene: CLN5
  Promoter: CMV
  Tag / fusion protein: 6xHis (C terminal on insert)
  Cloning method: Restriction Enzyme; 5′ cloning site EcoR1 (not destroyed); 3′ cloning site Not1 (not destroyed)
  Sequencing primers: 5′ TCCCAGGTCCAACTGCACCTCGG
Terms and licenses: Academic/Nonprofit Terms; Industry Terms: Not Available to Industry
How to cite: pRK5 BMPS HK318/9EE-6xHis was a gift from Monther Abu-Remaileh (Addgene plasmid # 204836 ; http://n2t.net/addgene:204836 ; RRID:Addgene_204836)
