>Addgene plasmid #204836 | pRK5 BMPS HK318/9EE-6xHis | depositor partial sequence | sequence record 398186 | pRK5 BMPS HK318/9EE-6xHis sequence 1193 bps
TCCCAGGTCCAACTGCACCTCGGTTCTATCGATTGAATTCACCATGGCCCAGGAGGTCGACACAGCACAG
GGAGCAGAGATGAGACGGGGCGCCGGGGCCGCCAGAGGACGGGCCTCCTGGTGTTGGGCACTCGCCCTCC
TGTGGCTGGCTGTCGTGCCTGGGTGGAGCAGAGTTTCAGGCATCCCATCTCGCCGACACTGGCCAGTTCC
TTATAAGAGATTTGACTTCAGACCAAAGCCCGACCCGTATTGCCAGGCCAAGTACACATTTTGCCCTACT
GGGTCACCCATACCCGTCATGGAGGGAGACGATGACATCGAAGTGTTTAGATTGCAAGCCCCCGTGTGGG
AGTTCAAGTACGGTGACCTGCTTGGCCATCTGAAAATCATGCATGACGCAATAGGTTTCCGGTCTACCCT
CACAGGAAAGAATTACACCATGGAGTGGTATGAACTCTTCCAGCTGGGCAATTGCACATTCCCACATCTG
AGACCTGAGATGGATGCACCATTCTGGTGTAACCAGGGCGCTGCCTGCTTCTTCGAAGGGATCGACGACG
TGCATTGGAAAGAGAATGGCACCCTGGTACAGGTCGCGACAATTAGCGGCAATATGTTTAACCAGATGGC
CAAATGGGTGAAGCAGGACAACGAGACAGGCATATACTACGAAACATGGAACGTGAAGGCATCACCTGAG
AAGGGCGCTGAAACTTGGTTCGACAGTTATGATTGCAGCAAATTTGTCCTGAGAACTTTTAATAAGCTGG
CAGAGTTCGGAGCCGAATTCAAAAATATTGAAACCAATTACACCAGGATCTTTCTTTATTCCGGCGAGCC
CACTTACCTGGGCAACGAAACCTCAGTGTTCGGTCCTACCGGGAATAAGACGCTCGGTTTGGCCATCAAA
CGCTTCTACTACCCTTTCAAGCCACATTTGCCCACCAAGGAGTTCCTCCTGAGTCTCCTGCAGATTTTTG
ATGCTGTGATCGTCGAAGAACAGTTTTACTTGTTTTACAATTTCGAATATTGGTTCCTCCCCATGAAATT
CCCTTTCATCAAGATCACATACGAGGAGATCCCCCTCCCCATTAGGAACAAGACTCTGTCAGGCCTCGGG
GGCGGCGGAAGCCACCATCACCACCATCACTAAGCGGCCGCTAAGTAAGTAAGGATCCCCAGCTTGGCCG
CCA
